Addgene plasmid #52550: pBT344_pattB-pCA-GFP-pA-FRT5
Purpose: for Phic31 integrase-mediated transgene integration;the bacterial backbone can be subsequently removed by crossing to Flp-expressing mice
Depositing lab: Liqun Luo. Depositing organization: Stanford University. Publication: Site-specific integrase-mediated transgenesis in mice via pronuclear injection. Tasic B, Hippenmeyer S, Wang C, Gamboa M, Zong H, Chen-Tsai Y, Luo L. Proc Natl Acad Sci U S A. 2011 May 10;108(19):7902-7. doi: 10.1073/pnas.1019507108. Epub 2011 Apr 4. PubMed 21464299.
Backbone
  Vector backbone: pBluescript
  Backbone manufacturer: Stratagene
  Vector type: Mammalian Expression
Growth in bacteria
  Bacterial resistance: Ampicillin, 100 μg/mL
  Growth temperature: 37°C
  Growth strain: DH5alpha
  Copy number: High Copy
Gene/Insert 1
  Gene/Insert name: PhiC31o attB (full length)
Gene/Insert 2
  Gene/Insert name: GFP
Resource information
  A portion of this plasmid was derived from a plasmid made by: Full length attB from Michele Calos
Terms and licenses: Academic/Nonprofit Terms; Industry Terms: Not Available to Industry
How to cite: pBT344_pattB-pCA-GFP-pA-FRT5 was a gift from Liqun Luo (Addgene plasmid # 52550 ; http://n2t.net/addgene:52550 ; RRID:Addgene_52550)
