[The description below was written by a language model from this plasmid's Addgene catalogue record and pLannotate feature annotations shown in this document.]
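Description:
pBT344_pattB-pCA-GFP-pA-FRT5 is a 5,989 bp pBluescript-based plasmid designed as a donor for φC31 integrase-mediated, site-specific transgene integration in mice, catalogued as a mammalian expression vector. It is maintained in E. coli at high copy through the ColE1/pUC-type origin and selected with ampicillin via the β-lactamase gene and its own promoter. The backbone also retains the usual pBluescript elements: an f1 phage origin, lacZα and lac promoter/operator remnants, fragments of the multiple cloning site, and flanking T7 and T3 promoters.

The payload begins with a full-length φC31 attB site, the substrate that the integrase recombines with an attP site placed in the recipient genome, so that the whole plasmid is inserted unidirectionally at a defined locus. Downstream lies a reporter cassette driven by the pCA (CAG-type) promoter, composed of the CMV immediate-early enhancer, the chicken β-actin promoter and a chimeric chicken β-actin/rabbit β-globin intron, which gives strong, broad expression in mammalian cells. This drives EGFP, followed by an SV40 polyadenylation signal; the short large T antigen fragment annotated there is most likely just part of the SV40 terminator region.

The construct name indicates an FRT5 site after the poly(A) signal, although the automated feature table does not annotate it. According to the stated purpose, the bacterial backbone can be removed after integration by crossing to Flp-expressing mice, which presumably relies on a matching FRT5 site at the genomic docking locus, leaving the GFP transgene without plasmid sequences. The associated work describes delivery by pronuclear injection, with GFP serving as a readout of expression from the integrated transgene.
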