Features (pLannotate 1.2.2; 21 found; start..end, strand, type, name):
     33..461     -  rep_origin     f1 ori (sequence partly withheld): f1 bacteriophage origin of replication; arrow indicates direction of (+) strand synthesis
    466..623     -  CDS            lacZα (fragment): LacZα fragment of β-galactosidase; lacZ fragment
    626..644     +  promoter       T7 promoter: promoter for bacteriophage T7 RNA polymerase
    653..680     -  misc_feature   MCS (fragment): pBluescript multiple cloning site
    695..764     +  protein_bind   attB: attB site for the φC31 integrase (Groth et al., 2000) phage φC31 integrase
    953..973     -  misc_feature   MCS (fragment): pBluescript multiple cloning site
   1070..1373    +  enhancer       CMV enhancer: human cytomegalovirus immediate early enhancer
   1375..1652    +  promoter       chicken β-actin promoter: No description available
   1654..2671    +  intron         chimeric intron: chimera between introns from chicken β-actin and rabbit β-globin
   2755..3474    +  CDS            EGFP: the original enhanced GFP (Yang et al., 1996) mammalian codon-optimized
   3489..3573    +  CDS            large T antigen (fragment): large T antigen from SV40 (simian virus 40)
   3596..3717    +  polyA_signal   SV40 poly(A) signal: SV40 polyadenylation signal
   3770..3791    -  misc_feature   MCS (fragment): pBluescript multiple cloning site
   3804..3822    -  promoter       T3 promoter: promoter for bacteriophage T3 RNA polymerase
   3867..3883    -  protein_bind   lac operator: The lac repressor binds to the lac operator to inhibit transcription in E. coli. This inhibition can be relieved by adding lactose or isopropyl-β-D-thiogalactopyranoside (IPTG). lac repressor encoded by lacI
   3891..3921    -  promoter       lac promoter: promoter for the E. coli lac operon
   3936..3957    -  protein_bind   CAP binding site: CAP binding activates transcription in the presence of cAMP. E. coli catabolite activator protein
   3970..4062    -  CDS            lacI (fragment): lac repressor; lacI; The lac repressor binds to the lac operator to inhibit transcription in E. coli. This inhibition can be relieved by adding lactose or isopropyl-β-D-thiogalactopyranoside (IPTG).
   4245..4833    -  rep_origin     ori: high-copy-number ColE1/pMB1/pBR322/pUC origin of replication
   5004..5864    -  CDS            AmpR: β-lactamase; bla; confers resistance to ampicillin, carbenicillin, and related antibiotics
   5865..5969    -  promoter       AmpR promoter: bla
>Addgene plasmid #52550 | pBT344_pattB-pCA-GFP-pA-FRT5 | depositor full sequence | sequence record 82384 | pBT344_pattB-pCA-GFP-pA-FRT5 sequence 5989 bps
CACCTAAATTGTAAGCGTTAATATTTTGTTAAAATTCGCGTTAAATTTTTGTTAAATCAGCTCATTTTTT
AACCAATAGGCCGAAATCGGCAAAATCCCTTATAAATCAAAAGAATAGACCGAGATAGGGT
[37 nt withheld, positions 132-168]
AAAGAACGTGGACTCCAACGTCAAAGG
[49 nt withheld, positions 196-244]
T
[91 nt withheld, positions 246-336]
G
[124 nt withheld, positions 338-461]
CCCATTCGCCATTCAGGCTGCGCAACTGTTGGGAAGGGCGATCGGTGCGGGCCTCTTCGCTATTACGCCA
GCTGGCGAAAGGGGGATGTGCTGCAAGGCGATTAAGTTGGGTAACGCCAGGGTTTTCCCAGTCACGACGT
TGTAAAACGACGGCCAGTGAATTGTAATACGACTCACTATAGGGCGAATTGGGTACCGGGCCCCCCCTCG
AGGTCGACGATGTAGGTCACGGTCTCGAAGCCGCGGTGCGGGTGCCAGGGCGTGCCCTTGGGCTCCCCGG
GCGCGTACTCCACCTCACCCATCTGGTCCATCATGATGAACGGGTCGAGGTGGCGGTAGTTGATCCCGGC
GAACGCGCGGCGCACCGGGAAGCCCTCGCCCTCGAAACCGCTGGGCGCGGTGGTCACGGTGAGCACGGGA
CGTGCGACGGCGTCGGCGGGTGCGGATACGCGGGGCAGCGTCAGCGGGTTCTCGACGGTCACGGCGGGCA
TGTCGACGGTATCGATAAGCTTCCCTTAATTAACCGTTTAAACAATTCTGCAGGAATCTAGTTATTAATA
GTAATCAATTACGGGGTCATTAGTTCATAGCCCATATATGGAGTTCCGCGTTACATAACTTACGGTAAAT
GGCCCGCCTGGCTGACCGCCCAACGACCCCCGCCCATTGACGTCAATAATGACGTATGTTCCCATAGTAA
CGCCAATAGGGACTTTCCATTGACGTCAATGGGTGGAGTATTTACGGTAAACTGCCCACTTGGCAGTACA
TCAAGTGTATCATATGCCAAGTACGCCCCCTATTGACGTCAATGACGGTAAATGGCCCGCCTGGCATTAT
GCCCAGTACATGACCTTATGGGACTTTCCTACTTGGCAGTACATCTACGTATTAGTCATCGCTATTACCA
TGGTCGAGGTGAGCCCCACGTTCTGCTTCACTCTCCCCATCTCCCCCCCCTCCCCACCCCCAATTTTGTA
TTTATTTATTTTTTAATTATTTTGTGCAGCGATGGGGGCGGGGGGGGGGGGGGGGCGCGCGCCAGGCGGG
GCGGGGCGGGGCGAGGGGCGGGGCGGGGCGAGGCGGAGAGGTGCGGCGGCAGCCAATCAGAGCGGCGCGC
TCCGAAAGTTTCCTTTTATGGCGAGGCGGCGGCGGCGGCGGCCCTATAAAAAGCGAAGCGCGCGGCGGGC
GGGGAGTCGCTGCGACGCTGCCTTCGCCCCGTGCCCCGCTCCGCCGCCGCCTCGCGCCGCCCGCCCCGGC
TCTGACTGACCGCGTTACTCCCACAGGTGAGCGGGCGGGACGGCCCTTCTCCTCCGGGCTGTAATTAGCG
CTTGGTTTAATGACGGCTTGTTTCTTTTCTGTGGCTGCGTGAAAGCCTTGAGGGGCTCCGGGAGGGCCCT
TTGTGCGGGGGGAGCGGCTCGGGGGGTGCGTGCGTGTGTGTGTGCGTGGGGAGCGCCGCGTGCGGCTCCG
CGCTGCCCGGCGGCTGTGAGCGCTGCGGGCGCGGCGCGGGGCTTTGTGCGCTCCGCAGTGTGCGCGAGGG
GAGCGCGGCCGGGGGCGGTGCCCCGCGGTGCGGGGGGGGCTGCGAGGGGAACAAAGGCTGCGTGCGGGGT
GTGTGCGTGGGGGGGTGAGCAGGGGGTGTGGGCGCGTCGGTCGGGCTGCAACCCCCCCTGCACCCCCCTC
CCCGAGTTGCTGAGCACGGCCCGGCTTCGGGTGCGGGGCTCCGTACGGGGCGTGGCGCGGGGCTCGCCGT
GCCGGGCGGGGGGTGGCGGCAGGTGGGGGTGCCGGGCGGGGCGGGGCCGCCTCGGGCCGGGGAGGGCTCG
GGGGAGGGGCGCGGCGGCCCCCGGAGCGCCGGCGGCTGTCGAGGCGCGGCGAGCCGCAGCCATTGCCTTT
TATGGTAATCGTGCGAGAGGGCGCAGGGACTTCCTTTGTCCCAAATCTGTGCGGAGCCGAAATCTGGGAG
GCGCCGCCGCACCCCCTCTAGCGGGCGCGGGGCGAAGCGGTGCGGCGCCGGCAGGAAGGAAATGGGCGGG
GAGGGCCTTCGTGCGTCGCCGCGCCGCCGTCCCCTTCTCCCTCTCCAGCCTCGGGGCTGTCCGCGGGGGG
ACGGCTGCCTTCGGGGGGGACGGGGCAGGGCGGGGTTCGGCTTCTGGCGTGTGACCGGCGGCTCTAGAGC
CTCTGCTAACCATGTTCATGCCTTCTTCTTTTTCCTACAGCTCCTGGGCAACGTGCTGGTTATTGTGCTG
TCTCATCATTTTGGCAAAGAATTGATTTGATACCGCGGGCCCGGGCCGCCACCATGGTGAGCAAGGGCGA
GGAGCTGTTCACCGGGGTGGTGCCCATCCTGGTCGAGCTGGACGGCGACGTAAACGGCCACAAGTTCAGC
GTGTCCGGCGAGGGCGAGGGCGATGCCACCTACGGCAAGCTGACCCTGAAGTTCATCTGCACCACCGGCA
AGCTGCCCGTGCCCTGGCCCACCCTCGTGACCACCCTGACCTACGGCGTGCAGTGCTTCAGCCGCTACCC
CGACCACATGAAGCAGCACGACTTCTTCAAGTCCGCCATGCCCGAAGGCTACGTCCAGGAGCGCACCATC
TTCTTCAAGGACGACGGCAACTACAAGACCCGCGCCGAGGTGAAGTTCGAGGGCGACACCCTGGTGAACC
GCATCGAGCTGAAGGGCATCGACTTCAAGGAGGACGGCAACATCCTGGGGCACAAGCTGGAGTACAACTA
CAACAGCCACAACGTCTATATCATGGCCGACAAGCAGAAGAACGGCATCAAGGCGAACTTCAAGATCCGC
CACAACATCGAGGACGGCGGCGTGCAGCTCGCCGACCACTACCAGCAGAACACCCCCATCGGCGACGGCC
CCGTGCTGCTGCCCGACAACCACTACCTGAGCACCCAGTCCGCCCTGAGCAAAGACCCCAACGAGAAGCG
CGATCACATGGTCCTGCTGGAGTTCGTGACCGCCGCCGGGATCACTCTCGGCATGGACGAGCTTTACAAG
TAAGAATTCTAGATAACTGATCATAATCAGCCATACCACATTTGTAGAGGTTTTACTTGCTTTAAAAAAC
CTCCCACACCTCCCCCTGAACCTGAAACATAAAATGAATGCAATTGTTGTTGTTAACTTGTTTATTGCAG
CTTATAATGGTTACAAATAAAGCAATAGCATCACAAATTTCACAAATAAAGCATTTTTTTCACTGCATTC
TAGTTGTGGTTTGTCCAAACTCATCAATGTATCTTATTTAAATTGGGCGCGCCGAAGTTCCTATTCTTCA
AAAGGTATAGGAACTTCGGGCCGCCACCGCGGTGGAGCTCCAGCTTTTGTTCCCTTTAGTGAGGGTTAAT
TTCGAGCTTGGCGTAATCATGGTCATAGCTGTTTCCTGTGTGAAATTGTTATCCGCTCACAATTCCACAC
AACATACGAGCCGGAAGCATAAAGTGTAAAGCCTGGGGTGCCTAATGAGTGAGCTAACTCACATTAATTG
CGTTGCGCTCACTGCCCGCTTTCCAGTCGGGAAACCTGTCGTGCCAGCTGCATTAATGAATCGGCCAACG
CGCGGGGAGAGGCGGTTTGCGTATTGGGCGCTCTTCCGCTTCCTCGCTCACTGACTCGCTGCGCTCGGTC
GTTCGGCTGCGGCGAGCGGTATCAGCTCACTCAAAGGCGGTAATACGGTTATCCACAGAATCAGGGGATA
ACGCAGGAAAGAACATGTGAGCAAAAGGCCAGCAAAAGGCCAGGAACCGTAAAAAGGCCGCGTTGCTGGC
GTTTTTCCATAGGCTCCGCCCCCCTGACGAGCATCACAAAAATCGACGCTCAAGTCAGAGGTGGCGAAAC
CCGACAGGACTATAAAGATACCAGGCGTTTCCCCCTGGAAGCTCCCTCGTGCGCTCTCCTGTTCCGACCC
TGCCGCTTACCGGATACCTGTCCGCCTTTCTCCCTTCGGGAAGCGTGGCGCTTTCTCATAGCTCACGCTG
TAGGTATCTCAGTTCGGTGTAGGTCGTTCGCTCCAAGCTGGGCTGTGTGCACGAACCCCCCGTTCAGCCC
GACCGCTGCGCCTTATCCGGTAACTATCGTCTTGAGTCCAACCCGGTAAGACACGACTTATCGCCACTGG
CAGCAGCCACTGGTAACAGGATTAGCAGAGCGAGGTATGTAGGCGGTGCTACAGAGTTCTTGAAGTGGTG
GCCTAACTACGGCTACACTAGAAGGACAGTATTTGGTATCTGCGCTCTGCTGAAGCCAGTTACCTTCGGA
AAAAGAGTTGGTAGCTCTTGATCCGGCAAACAAACCACCGCTGGTAGCGGTGGTTTTTTTGTTTGCAAGC
AGCAGATTACGCGCAGAAAAAAAGGATCTCAAGAAGATCCTTTGATCTTTTCTACGGGGTCTGACGCTCA
GTGGAACGAAAACTCACGTTAAGGGATTTTGGTCATGAGATTATCAAAAAGGATCTTCACCTAGATCCTT
TTAAATTAAAAATGAAGTTTTAAATCAATCTAAAGTATATATGAGTAAACTTGGTCTGACAGTTACCAAT
GCTTAATCAGTGAGGCACCTATCTCAGCGATCTGTCTATTTCGTTCATCCATAGTTGCCTGACTCCCCGT
CGTGTAGATAACTACGATACGGGAGGGCTTACCATCTGGCCCCAGTGCTGCAATGATACCGCGAGACCCA
CGCTCACCGGCTCCAGATTTATCAGCAATAAACCAGCCAGCCGGAAGGGCCGAGCGCAGAAGTGGTCCTG
CAACTTTATCCGCCTCCATCCAGTCTATTAATTGTTGCCGGGAAGCTAGAGTAAGTAGTTCGCCAGTTAA
TAGTTTGCGCAACGTTGTTGCCATTGCTACAGGCATCGTGGTGTCACGCTCGTCGTTTGGTATGGCTTCA
TTCAGCTCCGGTTCCCAACGATCAAGGCGAGTTACATGATCCCCCATGTTGTGCAAAAAAGCGGTTAGCT
CCTTCGGTCCTCCGATCGTTGTCAGAAGTAAGTTGGCCGCAGTGTTATCACTCATGGTTATGGCAGCACT
GCATAATTCTCTTACTGTCATGCCATCCGTAAGATGCTTTTCTGTGACTGGTGAGTACTCAACCAAGTCA
TTCTGAGAATAGTGTATGCGGCGACCGAGTTGCTCTTGCCCGGCGTCAATACGGGATAATACCGCGCCAC
ATAGCAGAACTTTAAAAGTGCTCATCATTGGAAAACGTTCTTCGGGGCGAAAACTCTCAAGGATCTTACC
GCTGTTGAGATCCAGTTCGATGTAACCCACTCGTGCACCCAACTGATCTTCAGCATCTTTTACTTTCACC
AGCGTTTCTGGGTGAGCAAAAACAGGAAGGCAAAATGCCGCAAAAAAGGGAATAAGGGCGACACGGAAAT
GTTGAATACTCATACTCTTCCTTTTTCAATATTATTGAAGCATTTATCAGGGTTATTGTCTCATGAGCGG
ATACATATTTGAATGTATTTAGAAAAATAAACAAATAGGGGTTCCGCGCACATTTCCCCGAAAAGTGC
