>Addgene plasmid #52550 | pBT344_pattB-pCA-GFP-pA-FRT5 | addgene partial sequence | sequence record 89614 | M13pUC-Fwd 5'-CCCAGTCACGACGTTGTAAAACG-3'
GACTCACTATAGGGCGAATTGGGTACCGGGCCCCCCCTCGAGGTCGACGATGTAGGTCACGGTCTCGAAG
CCGCGGTGCGGGTGCCAGGGCGTGCCCTTGGGCTCCCCGGGCGCGTACTCCACCTCACCCATCTGGTCCA
TCATGATGAACGGGTCGAGGTGGCGGTAGTTGATCCCGGCGAACGCGCGGCGCACCGGGAAGCCCTCGCC
CTCGAAACCGCTGGGCGCGGTGGTCACGGTGAGCACGGGACGTGCGACGGCGTCGGCGGGTGCGGATACG
CGGGGCAGCGTCAGCGGGTTCTCGACGGTCACGGCGGGCATGTCGACGGTATCGATAAGCTTCCCTTAAT
TAACCGTTTAAACAATTCTGCAGGAATCTAGTTATTAATAGTAATCAATTACGGGGTCATTAGTTCATAG
CCCATATATGGAGTTCCGCGTTACATAACTTACGGTAAATGGCCCGCCTGGCTGACCGCCCAACGACCCC
CGCCCATTGACGTCAATAATGACGTATGTTCCCATAGTAACGCCAATAGGGACTTTCCATTGACGTCAAT
GGGTGGAGTATTTACGGTAAACTGCCCACTTGGCAGTACATCAAGTGTATCATATGCCAAGTACGCCCCC
TATTGACGTCAATGACGGTAAATGGCCCGCCTGGCATTATGCCCAGTACATGACCTTATGGGACTTTCCT
ACTTGGCAGTACATCTACGTATTAGTCATCGCTATTACCATGGTCGAGGTGAGCCCCACGTTCTGCTTCA
CTCTCCCCATCTCCCCCCCCTCCCCACCCCCAATTTTGTATTTATTTATTTTTTAATTATTTTGTGCA
