>Addgene plasmid #52550 | pBT344_pattB-pCA-GFP-pA-FRT5 | addgene partial sequence | sequence record 90042 | M13pUC-Rev 5'-AGCGGATAACAATTTCACACAGG-3'
CTGGAGCTCCACCGCGGTGGCGGCCCGAAGTTCCTATACCTTTTGAAGAATAGGAACTTCGGCGCGCCCA
ATTTAAATAAGATACATTGATGAGTTTGGACAAACCACAACTAGAATGCAGTGAAAAAAATGCTTTATTT
GTGAAATTTGTGATGCTATTGCTTTATTTGTAACCATTATAAGCTGCAATAAACAAGTTAACAACAACAA
TTGCATTCATTTTATGTTTCAGGTTCAGGGGGAGGTGTGGGAGGTTTTTTAAAGCAAGTAAAACCTCTAC
AAATGTGGTATGGCTGATTATGATCAGTTATCTAGAATTCTTACTTGTAAAGCTCGTCCATGCCGAGAGT
GATCCCGGCGGCGGTCACGAACTCCAGCAGGACCATGTGATCGCGCTTCTCGTTGGGGTCTTTGCTCAGG
GCGGACTGGGTGCTCAGGTAGTGGTTGTCGGGCAGCAGCACGGGGCCGTCGCCGATGGGGGTGTTCTGCT
GGTAGTGGTCGGCGAGCTGCACGCCGCCGTCCTCGATGTTGTGGCGGATCTTGAAGTTCGCCTTGATGCC
GTTCTTCTGCTTGTCGGCCATGATATAGACGTTGTGGCTGTTGTAGTTGTACTCCAGCTTGTGCCCCAGG
ATGTTGCCGTCCTCCTTGAAGTCGATGCCCTTCAGCTCGATGCGGTTCACCAGGGTGTCGCCCTCGAACT
TCACCTCGGCGCGGGTCTTGTA
