>Addgene plasmid #52550 | pBT344_pattB-pCA-GFP-pA-FRT5 | addgene partial sequence | sequence record 90056 | pCX-8097F 5'-GCGAGCCGCAGCCATTGCCTTTTA-3'
GCGGGGCGAAGCGGTGCGGCGCCGGCAGGAAGGAAATGGGCGGGGAGGGCCTTCGTGCGTCGCCGCGCCG
CCGTCCCCTTCTCCCTCTCCAGCCTCGGGGCTGTCCGCGGGGGGACGGCTGCCTTCGGGGGGGACGGGGC
AGGGCGGGGTTCGGCTTCTGGCGTGTGACCGGCGGCTCTAGAGCCTCTGCTAACCATGTTCATGCCTTCT
TCTTTTTCCTACAGCTCCTGGGCAACGTGCTGGTTATTGTGCTGTCTCATCATTTTGGCAAAGAATTGAT
TTGATACCGCGGGCCCGGGCCGCCACCATGGTGAGCAAGGG
